>Addgene plasmid #98332 | EMR2_pLX307 | addgene full sequence | sequence record 190401 | Addgene NGS Result
GGCTCGAGGCCTGCAGGTGCAAAGATGGATAAAGTTTTAAACAGAGAGGAATCTTTGCAGCTAATGGACC
TTCTAGGTCTTGAAAGGAGTGGGAATTGGCTCCGGTGCCCGTCAGTGGGCAGAGCGCACATCGCCCACAG
TCCCCGAGAAGTTGGGGGGAGGGGTCGGCAATTGAACCGGTGCCTAGAGAAGGTGGCGCGGGGTAAACTG
GGAAAGTGATGTCGTGTACTGGCTCCGCCTTTTTCCCGAGGGTGGGGGAGAACCGTATATAAGTGCAGTA
GTCGCCGTGAACGTTCTTTTTCGCAACGGGTTTGCCGCCAGAACACAGGTAAGTGCCGTGTGTGGTTCCC
GCGGGCCTGGCCTCTTTACGGGTTATGGCCCTTGCGTGCCTTGAATTACTTCCACCTGGCTGCAGTACGT
GATTCTTGATCCCGAGCTTCGGGTTGGAAGTGGGTGGGAGAGTTCGAGGCCTTGCGCTTAAGGAGCCCCT
TCGCCTCGTGCTTGAGTTGAGGCCTGGCCTGGGCGCTGGGGCCGCCGCGTGCGAATCTGGTGGCACCTTC
GCGCCTGTCTCGCTGCTTTCGATAAGTCTCTAGCCATTTAAAATTTTTGATGACCTGCTGCGACGCTTTT
TTTCTGGCAAGATAGTCTTGTAAATGCGGGCCAAGATCTGCACACTGGTATTTCGGTTTTTGGGGCCGCG
GGCGGCGACGGGGCCCGTGCGTCCCAGCGCACATGTTCGGCGAGGCGGGGCCTGCGAGCGCGGCCACCGA
GAATCGGACGGGGGTAGTCTCAAGCTGGCCGGCCTGCTCTGGTGCCTGGCCTCGCGCCGCCGTGTATCGC
CCCGCCCTGGGCGGCAAGGCTGGCCCGGTCGGCACCAGTTGCGTGAGCGGAAAGATGGCCGCTTCCCGGC
CCTGCTGCAGGGAGCTCAAAATGGAGGACGCGGCGCTCGGGAGAGCGGGCGGGTGAGTCACCCACACAAA
GGAAAAGGGCCTTTCCGTCCTCAGCCGTCGCTTCATGTGACTCCACGGAGTACCGGGCGCCGTCCAGGCA
CCTCGATTAGTTCTCGAGCTTTTGGAGTACGTCGTCTTTAGGTTGGGGGGAGGGGTTTTATGCGATGGAG
TTTCCCCACACTGAGTGGGTGGAGACTGAAGTTAGGCCAGCTTGGCACTTGATGTAATTCTCCTTGGAAT
TTGCCCTTTTTGAGTTTGGATCTTGGTTCATTCTCAAGCCTCAGACAGTGGTTCAAAGTTTTTTTCTTCC
ATTTCAGGTGTCGTGAGGCTAGCATCGATTGATCAACAAGTTTGTACAAAAAAGCAGGCTTCACCATGGG
AGGCCGCGTCTTTCTCGTCTTTCTCGCATTCTGTGTCTGGCTGACTCTGCCGGGAGCTGAAACCCAGGAC
TCCAGGGGCTGTGCCCGGTGGTGCCCTCAGGACTCCTCGTGTGTCAATGCCACCGCCTGTCGCTGCAATC
CAGGGTTCAGCTCTTTTTCTGAGATCATCACCACCCCCATGGAGACTTGTGACGACATCAACGAGTGTGC
AACACTGTCGAAAGTGTCATGCGGAAAATTCTCGGACTGCTGGAACACAGAGGGGAGCTACGACTGCGTG
TGCAGCCCAGGATATGAGCCTGTTTCTGGGGCAAAAACATTCAAGAATGAGAGCGAGAACACGTGTCAAG
ATGTGGACGAATGTCAGCAGAACCCAAGGCTCTGTAAAAGCTACGGCACCTGCGTCAACACCCTTGGCAG
CTATACCTGCCAGTGCCTGCCTGGCTTCAAGTTCATACCTGAGGATCCGAAGGTCTGCACAGATGTGAAT
GAATGCACCTCCGGACAAAACCCATGCCACAGCTCCACCCACTGCCTCAACAACGTGGGCAGCTATCAGT
GCCGCTGCCGCCCGGGCTGGCAACCGATTCCGGGGTCCCCCAATGGCCCAAACAATACCGTCTGTGAAGA
TGTGGACGAGTGCAGCTCCGGGCAGCATCAGTGTGACAGCTCCACCGTCTGCTTCAACACCGTGGGTTCA
TACAGCTGCCGCTGCCGCCCAGGCTGGAAGCCCAGACACGGAATCCCGAATAACCAAAAGGACACTGTCT
GTGAAGATATGACTTTCTCCACCTGGACCCCGCCCCCTGGAGTCCACAGCCAGACGCTTTCCCGATTCTT
CGACAAAGTCCAGGACCTGGGCAGAGACTACAAGCCAGGCTTGGCCAATAACACCATCCAGAGCATCTTA
CAGGCGCTGGATGAGCTGCTGGAGGTCCCTGGGGACCTGGAGACCCTGCCCCGCTTACAGCAGCACTGTG
TGGCCAGTCACCTGCTGGATGGCCTAGAGGATGTCCTCAGAGGCCTGAGCAAGAACCTTTCCAATGGGCT
GTTGAACTTCAGTTATCCTGCAGGCACAGAATTGTCCCTGGAGGTGCAGAAGCAAGTAGACAGGAGTGTC
ACCTTGAGACAGAATCAGGCAGTGATGCAGCTCGACTGGAATCAGGCACAGAAATCTGGTGACCCAGGCC
CTTCTGTGGTGGGCCTTGTCTCCATTCCAGGGATGGGCAAGTTGCTGGCTGAGGCCCCTCTGGTCCTGGA
ACCTGAGAAGCAGATGCTTCTGCATGAGACACACCAGGGCTTGCTGCAGGACGGCTCCCCCATCCTGCTC
TCAGATGTGATCTCTGCCTTTCTGAGCAACAACGACACCCAAAACCTCAGCTCCCCAGTTACCTTCACCT
TCTCCCACCGTTCAGTGATCCCGAGACAGAAGGTGCTCTGTGTCTTCTGGGAGCATGGCCAGAATGGATG
TGGTCACTGGGCCACCACAGGCTGCAGCACAATAGGCACCAGAGACACCAGCACCATCTGCCGTTGCACC
CACCTGAGCAGCTTTGCCGTCCTCATGGCCCACTACGATGTGCAGGAGGAGGATCCCGTGCTGACTGTCA
TCACCTACATGGGGCTGAGCGTCTCTCTGCTGTGCCTCCTCCTGGCGGCCCTCACTTTTCTCCTGTGTAA
AGCCATCCAGAACACCAGCACCTCACTGCATCTGCAGCTCTCGCTCTGCCTCTTCCTGGCCCACCTCCTC
TTCCTCGTGGCAATTGATCAAACCGGACACAAGGTGCTGTGCTCCATCATCGCCGGTACCTTGCACTATC
TCTACCTGGCCACCTTGACCTGGATGCTGCTGGAGGCCCTGTACCTCTTCCTCACTGCACGGAACCTGAC
GGTGGTCAACTACTCAAGCATCAACAGATTCATGAAGAAGCTCATGTTCCCTGTGGGCTACGGAGTCCCA
GCTGTGACAGTGGCCATTTCTGCAGCCTCCAGGCCTCACCTTTATGGAACACCTTCCCGCTGCTGGCTCC
AACCAGAAAAGGGATTTATATGGGGCTTCCTTGGACCTGTCTGCGCCATCTTCTCTGTGAATTTAGTTCT
CTTTCTGGTGACTCTCTGGATTTTGAAAAACAGACTCTCCTCCCTCAATAGTGAAGTGTCCACCCTCCGG
AACACAAGGATGCTGGCATTTAAAGCGACAGCTCAGCTGTTCATCCTGGGCTGCACGTGGTGTCTGGGCA
TCTTGCAGGTGGGTCCGGCTGCCCGGGTCATGGCCTACCTCTTCACCATCATCAACAGCCTGCAGGGTGT
CTTCATCTTCCTGGTGTACTGCCTCCTCAGCCAGCAGGTCCGGGAGCAATATGGGAAATGGTCCAAAGGG
ATCAGGAAATTGAAAACTGAGTCTGAGATGCACACACTCTCCAGCAGTGCTAAGGCTGACACCTCCAAAC
CCAGCACGGTTAACGACCCAGCTTTCTTGTACAAAGTGGTTGATATCGGTAAGCCTATCCCTAACCCTCT
CCTCGGTCTCGATTCTACGTAGTAATGAACTAGTCCGTAACTTGAAAGTATTTCGATTTCTTGGCTTTAT
ATATCTTGTGGAAAGGACGAACCTGCATTTAATCACACTCAAAGACGCGTTAAGTCGACAATCAACCTCT
GGATTACAAAATTTGTGAAAGATTGACTGGTATTCTTAACTATGTTGCTCCTTTTACGCTATGTGGATAC
GCTGCTTTAATGCCTTTGTATCATGCTATTGCTTCCCGTATGGCTTTCATTTTCTCCTCCTTGTATAAAT
CCTGGTTGCTGTCTCTTTATGAGGAGTTGTGGCCCGTTGTCAGGCAACGTGGCGTGGTGTGCACTGTGTT
TGCTGACGCAACCCCCACTGGTTGGGGCATTGCCACCACCTGTCAGCTCCTTTCCGGGACTTTCGCTTTC
CCCCTCCCTATTGCCACGGCGGAACTCATCGCCGCCTGCCTTGCCCGCTGCTGGACAGGGGCTCGGCTGT
TGGGCACTGACAATTCCGTGGTGTTGTCGGGGAAATCATCGTCCTTTCCTTGGCTGCTCGCCTGTGTTGC
CACCTGGATTCTGCGCGGGACGTCCTTCTGCTACGTCCCTTCGGCCCTCAATCCAGCGGACCTTCCTTCC
CGCGGCCTGCTGCCGGCTCTGCGGCCTCTTCCGCGTCTTCGCCTTCGCCCTCAGACGAGTCGGATCTCCC
TTTGGGCCGCCTCCCCGCGTCGACTTTAAGACCAATGACTTACAAGGCAGCTGTAGATCTTAGCCACTTT
TTAAAAGAAAAGGGGGGACTGGAAGGGCTAATTCACTCCCAACGAAGACAAGATCTGCTTTTTGCTTGTA
CTGGGTCTCTCTGGTTAGACCAGATCTGAGCCTGGGAGCTCTCTGGCTAACTAGGGAACCCACTGCTTAA
GCCTCAATAAAGCTTGCCTTGAGTGCTTCAAGTAGTGTGTGCCCGTCTGTTGTGTGACTCTGGTAACTAG
AGATCCCTCAGACCCTTTTAGTCAGTGTGGAAAATCTCTAGCAGTACGTATAGTAGTTCATGTCATCTTA
TTATTCAGTATTTATAACTTGCAAAGAAATGAATATCAGAGAGTGAGAGGAACTTGTTTATTGCAGCTTA
TAATGGTTACAAATAAAGCAATAGCATCACAAATTTCACAAATAAAGCATTTTTTTCACTGCATTCTAGT
TGTGGTTTGTCCAAACTCATCAATGTATCTTATCATGTCTGGCTCTAGCTATCCCGCCCCTAACTCCGCC
CATCCCGCCCCTAACTCCGCCCAGTTCCGCCCATTCTCCGCCCCATGGCTGACTAATTTTTTTTATTTAT
GCAGAGGCCGAGGCCGCCTCGGCCTCTGAGCTATTCCAGAAGTAGTGAGGAGGCTTTTTTGGAGGCCTAG
GGACGTACCCAATTCGCCCTATAGTGAGTCGTATTACGCGCGCTCACTGGCCGTCGTTTTACAACGTCGT
GACTGGGAAAACCCTGGCGTTACCCAACTTAATCGCCTTGCAGCACATCCCCCTTTCGCCAGCTGGCGTA
ATAGCGAAGAGGCCCGCACCGATCGCCCTTCCCAACAGTTGCGCAGCCTGAATGGCGAATGGG
[124 nt withheld, positions 5454-5577]
C
[91 nt withheld, positions 5579-5669]
A
[49 nt withheld, positions 5671-5719]
CCTTTGACGTTGGAGTCCACGTTCTTT
[37 nt withheld, positions 5747-5783]
ACCCTATCTCGGTCTATTCTTTTGATTTATAAGGGATTTTGCCGATTTCGGCCTATTGGTTAAAAAATGA
GCTGATTTAACAAAAATTTAACGCGAATTTTAACAAAATATTAACGCTTACAATTTAGGTGGCACTTTTC
GGGGAAATGTGCGCGGAACCCCTATTTGTTTATTTTTCTAAATACATTCAAATATGTATCCGCTCATGAG
ACAATAACCCTGATAAATGCTTCAATAATATTGAAAAAGGAAGAGTATGAGTATTCAACATTTCCGTGTC
GCCCTTATTCCCTTTTTTGCGGCATTTTGCCTTCCTGTTTTTGCTCACCCAGAAACGCTGGTGAAAGTAA
AAGATGCTGAAGATCAGTTGGGTGCACGAGTGGGTTACATCGAACTGGATCTCAACAGCGGTAAGATCCT
TGAGAGTTTTCGCCCCGAAGAACGTTTTCCAATGATGAGCACTTTTAAAGTTCTGCTATGTGGCGCGGTA
TTATCCCGTATTGACGCCGGGCAAGAGCAACTCGGTCGCCGCATACACTATTCTCAGAATGACTTGGTTG
AGTACTCACCAGTCACAGAAAAGCATCTTACGGATGGCATGACAGTAAGAGAATTATGCAGTGCTGCCAT
AACCATGAGTGATAACACTGCGGCCAACTTACTTCTGACAACGATCGGAGGACCGAAGGAGCTAACCGCT
TTTTTGCACAACATGGGGGATCATGTAACTCGCCTTGATCGTTGGGAACCGGAGCTGAATGAAGCCATAC
CAAACGACGAGCGTGACACCACGATGCCTGTAGCAATGGCAACAACGTTGCGCAAACTATTAACTGGCGA
ACTACTTACTCTAGCTTCCCGGCAACAATTAATAGACTGGATGGAGGCGGATAAAGTTGCAGGACCACTT
CTGCGCTCGGCCCTTCCGGCTGGCTGGTTTATTGCTGATAAATCTGGAGCCGGTGAGCGTGGGTCTCGCG
GTATCATTGCAGCACTGGGGCCAGATGGTAAGCCCTCCCGTATCGTAGTTATCTACACGACGGGGAGTCA
GGCAACTATGGATGAACGAAATAGACAGATCGCTGAGATAGGTGCCTCACTGATTAAGCATTGGTAACTG
TCAGACCAAGTTTACTCATATATACTTTAGATTGATTTAAAACTTCATTTTTAATTTAAAAGGATCTAGG
TGAAGATCCTTTTTGATAATCTCATGACCAAAATCCCTTAACGTGAGTTTTCGTTCCACTGAGCGTCAGA
CCCCGTAGAAAAGATCAAAGGATCTTCTTGAGATCCTTTTTTTCTGCGCGTAATCTGCTGCTTGCAAACA
AAAAAACCACCGCTACCAGCGGTGGTTTGTTTGCCGGATCAAGAGCTACCAACTCTTTTTCCGAAGGTAA
CTGGCTTCAGCAGAGCGCAGATACCAAATACTGTTCTTCTAGTGTAGCCGTAGTTAGGCCACCACTTCAA
GAACTCTGTAGCACCGCCTACATACCTCGCTCTGCTAATCCTGTTACCAGTGGCTGCTGCCAGTGGCGAT
AAGTCGTGTCTTACCGGGTTGGACTCAAGACGATAGTTACCGGATAAGGCGCAGCGGTCGGGCTGAACGG
GGGGTTCGTGCACACAGCCCAGCTTGGAGCGAACGACCTACACCGAACTGAGATACCTACAGCGTGAGCT
ATGAGAAAGCGCCACGCTTCCCGAAGGGAGAAAGGCGGACAGGTATCCGGTAAGCGGCAGGGTCGGAACA
GGAGAGCGCACGAGGGAGCTTCCAGGGGGAAACGCCTGGTATCTTTATAGTCCTGTCGGGTTTCGCCACC
TCTGACTTGAGCGTCGATTTTTGTGATGCTCGTCAGGGGGGCGGAGCCTATGGAAAAACGCCAGCAACGC
GGCCTTTTTACGGTTCCTGGCCTTTTGCTGGCCTTTTGCTCACATGTTCTTTCCTGCGTTATCCCCTGAT
TCTGTGGATAACCGTATTACCGCCTTTGAGTGAGCTGATACCGCTCGCCGCAGCCGAACGACCGAGCGCA
GCGAGTCAGTGAGCGAGGAAGCGGAAGAGCGCCCAATACGCAAACCGCCTCTCCCCGCGCGTTGGCCGAT
TCATTAATGCAGCTGGCACGACAGGTTTCCCGACTGGAAAGCGGGCAGTGAGCGCAACGCAATTAATGTG
AGTTAGCTCACTCATTAGGCACCCCAGGCTTTACACTTTATGCTTCCGGCTCGTATGTTGTGTGGAATTG
TGAGCGGATAACAATTTCACACAGGAAACAGCTATGACCATGATTACGCCAAGCGCGCAATTAACCCTCA
CTAAAGGGAACAAAAGCTGGAGCTGCAAGCTTAATGTAGTCTTATGCAATACTCTTGTAGTCTTGCAACA
TGGTAACGATGAGTTAGCAACATGCCTTACAAGGAGAGAAAAAGCACCGTGCATGCCGATTGGTGGAAGT
AAGGTGGTACGATCGTGCCTTATTAGGAAGGCAACAGACGGGTCTGACATGGATTGGACGAACCACTGAA
TTGCCGCATTGCAGAGATATTGTATTTAAGTGCCTAGCTCGATACATAAACGGGTCTCTCTGGTTAGACC
AGATCTGAGCCTGGGAGCTCTCTGGCTAACTAGGGAACCCACTGCTTAAGCCTCAATAAAGCTTGCCTTG
AGTGCTTCAAGTAGTGTGTGCCCGTCTGTTGTGTGACTCTGGTAACTAGAGATCCCTCAGACCCTTTTAG
TCAGTGTGGAAAATCTCTAGCAGTGGCGCCCGAACAGGGACTTGAAAGCGAAAGGGAAACCAGAGGAGCT
CTCTCGACGCAGGACTCGGCTTGCTGAAGCGCGCACGGCAAGAGGCGAGGGGCGGCGACTGGTGAGTACG
CCAAAAATTTTGACTAGCGGAGGCTAGAAGGAGAGAGATGGGTGCGAGAGCGTCAGTATTAAGCGGGGGA
GAATTAGATCGCGATGGGAAAAAATTCGGTTAAGGCCAGGGGGAAAGAAAAAATATAAATTAAAACATAT
AGTATGGGCAAGCAGGGAGCTAGAACGATTCGCAGTTAATCCTGGCCTGTTAGAAACATCAGAAGGCTGT
AGACAAATACTGGGACAGCTACAACCATCCCTTCAGACAGGATCAGAAGAACTTAGATCATTATATAATA
CAGTAGCAACCCTCTATTGTGTGCATCAAAGGATAGAGATAAAAGACACCAAGGAAGCTTTAGACAAGAT
AGAGGAAGAGCAAAACAAAAGTAAGACCACCGCACAGCAAGCGGCCGCTGATCTTCAGACCTGGAGGAGG
AGATATGAGGGACAATTGGAGAAGTGAATTATATAAATATAAAGTAGTAAAAATTGAACCATTAGGAGTA
GCACCCACCAAGGCAAAGAGAAGAGTGGTGCAGAGAGAAAAAAGAGCAGTGGGAATAGGAGCTTTGTTCC
TTGGGTTCTTGGGAGCAGCAGGAAGCACTATGGGCGCAGCGTCAATGACGCTGACGGTACAGGCCAGACA
ATTATTGTCTGGTATAGTGCAGCAGCAGAACAATTTGCTGAGGGCTATTGAGGCGCAACAGCATCTGTTG
CAACTCACAGTCTGGGGCATCAAGCAGCTCCAGGCAAGAATCCTGGCTGTGGAAAGATACCTAAAGGATC
AACAGCTCCTGGGGATTTGGGGTTGCTCTGGAAAACTCATTTGCACCACTGCTGTGCCTTGGAATGCTAG
TTGGAGTAATAAATCTCTGGAACAGATTTGGAATCACACGACCTGGATGGAGTGGGACAGAGAAATTAAC
AATTACACAAGCTTAATACACTCCTTAATTGAAGAATCGCAAAACCAGCAAGAAAAGAATGAACAAGAAT
TATTGGAATTAGATAAATGGGCAAGTTTGTGGAATTGGTTTAACATAACAAATTGGCTGTGGTATATAAA
ATTATTCATAATGATAGTAGGAGGCTTGGTAGGTTTAAGAATAGTTTTTGCTGTACTTTCTATAGTGAAT
AGAGTTAGGCAGGGATATTCACCATTATCGTTTCAGACCCACCTCCCAACCCCGAGGGGACCCATGCATT
GCATCTCAATTAGTCAGCAACCAGGTGTGGAAAGTCCCCAGGCTCCCCAGCAGGCAGAAGTATGCAAAGC
ATGCGTCTCAATTAGTCAGCAACCATAGTCCCGCCCCTAACTCCGCCCATCCCGCCCCTAACTCCGCCCA
GTTCCGCCCATTCTCCGCCCCATGGCTGACTAATTTTTTTTATTTATGCAGAGGCCGAGGCCGCCTCGGC
CTCTGAGCTATTCCAGAAGTAGTGAGGAGGCTTTTTTGGAGGCCTAGGCTTTTGCAAAAAGCTTTCTAGA
GGTACCACCGGAGCTTACCATGACCGAGTACAAGCCCACGGTGCGCCTCGCCACCCGCGACGACGTCCCC
AGGGCCGTACGCACCCTCGCCGCCGCGTTCGCCGACTACCCCGCCACGCGCCACACCGTCGATCCGGACC
GCCACATCGAGCGGGTCACCGAGCTGCAAGAACTCTTCCTCACGCGCGTCGGGCTCGACATCGGCAAGGT
GTGGGTCGCGGACGACGGCGCCGCCGTGGCGGTCTGGACCACGCCGGAGAGCGTCGAAGCGGGGGCGGTG
TTCGCCGAGATCGGCCCGCGCATGGCCGAGTTGAGCGGTTCCCGGCTGGCCGCGCAGCAACAGATGGAAG
GCCTCCTGGCGCCGCACCGGCCCAAGGAGCCCGCGTGGTTCCTGGCCACCGTCGGCGTCTCGCCCGACCA
CCAGGGCAAGGGTCTGGGCAGCGCCGTCGTGCTCCCCGGAGTGGAGGCGGCCGAGCGCGCCGGGGTGCCC
GCCTTCCTGGAGACCTCCGCGCCCCGCAACCTCCCCTTCTACGAGCGGCTCGGCTTCACCGTCACCGCCG
ACGTCGAGGTGCCCGAAGGACCGCGCACCTGGTGCATGACCCGCAAGCCCGGTGCCAGTTAACGAATTCT
AGATCTTGAGACAAATGGCAGTATTCATCCACAATTTTAAAAGAAAAGGGGGGATTGGGGGGTACAGTGC
AGGGGAAAGAATAGTAGACATAATAGCAACAGACATACAAACTAAAGAATTACAAAAACAAATTACAAAA
ATTCAAAATTTTCGGGTTTATTACAGGGACAGCAGAGATCCACTTTGGCGCC
Features (pLannotate 1.2.2; 34 found; start..end, strand, type, name):
     25..91      +  CDS            small t antigen (fragment): SV40 (simian virus 40) small t antigen
     98..1276    +  promoter       EF-1α promoter: strong constitutive promoter for human elongation factor EF-1α
   1296..1320    +  protein_bind   attB1: mutant version of attB; recombination site for the Gateway® BP reaction BP Clonase™
   1326..3794    +  CDS            ADGRE2: AGRE2_HUMAN - Also known as EMR2. Experimental evidence at protein level: Swiss-Prot protein existence level 1. Cell surface receptor that binds to the chondroitin sulfate moiety of glycosaminoglycan chains and promotes cell attachment. Promotes granulocyte chemotaxis, degranulation and adhesion. In macrophages, promotes the release of inflammatory cytokines, including IL8 and TNF. Signals probably through G-proteins. Is a regulator of mast cell degranulation (PubMed:26841242). From Homo sapiens (Human).
   3796..3820    -  protein_bind   attB2: mutant version of attB; recombination site for the Gateway® BP reaction BP Clonase™
   3828..3869    +  CDS            V5 tag: epitope tag from simian virus 5
   3885..3938    +  promoter       U6 promoter (fragment): RNA polymerase III promoter for human U6 snRNA
   3980..4568    +  misc_feature   WPRE: woodchuck hepatitis virus posttranscriptional regulatory element
   4619..4638    +  misc_feature   cPPT/CTS (fragment): central polypurine tract and central termination sequence of HIV-1
   4640..4873    +  LTR            3' LTR (ΔU3): self-inactivating 3' long terminal repeat (LTR) from HIV-1
   4951..5072    +  polyA_signal   SV40 poly(A) signal: SV40 polyadenylation signal
   5112..5247    +  rep_origin     SV40 ori: SV40 origin of replication
   5268..5286    -  promoter       T7 promoter: promoter for bacteriophage T7 RNA polymerase
   5294..5449    +  CDS            lacZα (fragment): LacZα fragment of β-galactosidase; lacZ fragment
   5454..5882    +  rep_origin     f1 ori (sequence partly withheld): f1 bacteriophage origin of replication; arrow indicates direction of (+) strand synthesis
   5935..6039    +  promoter       AmpR promoter: bla
   6040..6900    +  CDS            AmpR: β-lactamase; bla; confers resistance to ampicillin, carbenicillin, and related antibiotics
   7071..7659    +  rep_origin     ori: high-copy-number ColE1/pMB1/pBR322/pUC origin of replication
   7842..7934    +  CDS            lacI (fragment): lac repressor; lacI; The lac repressor binds to the lac operator to inhibit transcription in E. coli. This inhibition can be relieved by adding lactose or isopropyl-β-D-thiogalactopyranoside (IPTG).
   7947..7968    +  protein_bind   CAP binding site: CAP binding activates transcription in the presence of cAMP. E. coli catabolite activator protein
   7983..8013    +  promoter       lac promoter: promoter for the E. coli lac operon
   8017..8039    +  protein_bind   lac operator (fragment): The lac repressor binds to the lac operator to inhibit transcription in E. coli. This inhibition can be relieved by adding lactose or isopropyl-β-D-thiogalactopyranoside (IPTG). lac repressor encoded by lacI
   8082..8100    +  promoter       T3 promoter: promoter for bacteriophage T3 RNA polymerase
   8128..8354    +  promoter       RSV promoter: Rous sarcoma virus enhancer/promoter
   8355..8535    +  LTR            5' LTR (truncated): truncated 5' long terminal repeat (LTR) from HIV-1
   8582..8707    +  misc_feature   HIV-1 Ψ: packaging signal of human immunodeficiency virus type 1
   8691..9054    +  CDS            HIV-1 gag (fragment): gag protein from human immunodeficiency virus 1; gag
   9200..9433    +  misc_feature   RRE: The Rev response element (RRE) of HIV-1 allows for Rev-dependent mRNA export from the nucleus to the cytoplasm.
   9810..9836    +  CDS            Rev (fragment): human immunodeficiency virus 1 (HIV-1) Rev protein; rev; enhances nuclear export of unspliced and incompletely spliced viral mRNAs
   9843..9866    +  promoter       SV40 promoter (fragment): SV40 early promoter
   9867..9938    +  promoter       SV40 promoter (fragment): SV40 enhancer and early promoter
   9962..10097   +  rep_origin     SV40 ori: SV40 origin of replication
  10143..10739   +  CDS            PuroR (fragment): puromycin N-acetyltransferase; pac from Streptomyces; confers resistance to puromycin
  10788..10905   +  misc_feature   cPPT/CTS: central polypurine tract and central termination sequence of HIV-1
