[The description below was written by a language model from this plasmid's Addgene catalogue record and pLannotate feature annotations shown in this document.]
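Description:
EMR2_pLX307 is a lentiviral mammalian expression plasmid built on the pLX307 Gateway destination backbone and carrying the human EMR2 open reading frame (also called ADGRE2 or CD312). EMR2 is an adhesion-type cell surface receptor that binds chondroitin sulfate and promotes myeloid cell attachment, chemotaxis and degranulation. The plasmid is maintained in E. coli through a high-copy ColE1/pUC-type origin with ampicillin resistance (bla). An f1 origin and remnants of a lac/T7/T3 cloning region are also annotated in the bacterial backbone. The full sequence record is about 10.9 kb.

The transfer cassette follows a third-generation, self-inactivating design. An RSV promoter is fused to a truncated HIV-1 5' LTR and drives production of the genomic RNA. It is followed by the Ψ packaging signal with a gag fragment, the Rev response element for Rev-dependent nuclear export, and a cPPT/CTS. A ΔU3 3' LTR with a downstream SV40 polyadenylation signal closes the viral unit. Within this unit, an SV40 early promoter/origin region sits upstream of the puromycin N-acetyltransferase gene, allowing selection of transduced cells. The human EF-1α promoter (entered as "E1Fa" in the catalogue) drives constitutive expression of EMR2. The coding sequence is flanked by attB1 and attB2 sites left by Gateway recombination and is followed by a backbone-encoded V5 epitope, which the catalogue lists as a C-terminal tag for detection. A WPRE downstream enhances transcript stability and expression. Short fragments annotated as U6 promoter and small t antigen appear to be backbone remnants rather than functional elements.

The stated purpose is lentiviral expression of EMR2. The associated publication concerns the interrogation of candidate genes in β-catenin-active cancers.
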