Addgene plasmid #98332: EMR2_pLX307
Purpose: Lentiviral expression of EMR2
Depositing lab: William Hahn & Sefi Rosenbluh. Depositing organization: Monash University. Publication: Genetic and Proteomic Interrogation of Lower Confidence Candidate Genes Reveals Signaling Networks in beta-Catenin-Active Cancers. Rosenbluh J, Mercer J, Shrestha Y, Oliver R, Tamayo P, Doench JG, Tirosh I, Piccioni F, Hartenian E, Horn H, Fagbami L, Root DE, Jaffe J, Lage K, Boehm JS, Hahn WC. Cell Syst. 2016 Sep 28;3(3):302-316.e4. doi: 10.1016/j.cels.2016.09.001. PubMed 27684187.
Backbone
  Vector backbone: pLX307
  Backbone manufacturer: David Root (Addgene plasmid # 41392)
  Vector type: Mammalian Expression, Lentiviral
  Selectable markers: Puromycin
Growth in bacteria
  Bacterial resistance: Ampicillin, 100 μg/mL
  Growth temperature: 37°C
  Growth strain: NEB Stable
  Copy number: High Copy
Gene/Insert
  Gene/Insert name: EMR2 (alt name: ADGRE2)
  Species: H. sapiens (human)
  GenBank ID: AAI27006.1
  Entrez Gene: ADGRE2 (a.k.a. CD312, CD97, EMR2, VBU)
  Promoter: E1Fa
  Tag / fusion protein: V5 (C terminal on backbone)
  Cloning method: Gateway Cloning
  Sequencing primers: 5′ TTCTTCCATTTCAGGTGTCGTGAG; 3′ GTGGATACGCTGCTTTAATGCCTT
Terms and licenses: Academic/Nonprofit Terms; Industry Terms: Not Available to Industry
How to cite: EMR2_pLX307 was a gift from William Hahn & Sefi Rosenbluh (Addgene plasmid # 98332 ; http://n2t.net/addgene:98332 ; RRID:Addgene_98332)
